Addgene plasmid #77267: PSKH2 gRNA (BRDN0001146562)
Purpose: 3rd generation lentiviral gRNA plasmid targeting human PSKH2
Depositing lab: John Doench & David Root. Depositing organization: Broad Institute. Publication: Optimized sgRNA design to maximize activity and minimize off-target effects of CRISPR-Cas9. Doench JG, Fusi N, Sullender M, Hegde M, Vaimberg EW, Donovan KF, Smith I, Tothova Z, Wilen C, Orchard R, Virgin HW, Listgarten J, Root DE. Nat Biotechnol. 2016 Jan 18. doi: 10.1038/nbt.3437. PubMed 26780180.
Backbone
  Vector backbone: lentiGuide-Puro
  Backbone manufacturer: Zhang Lab (Addgene plasmid # 52963)
  Vector type: Mammalian Expression, Lentiviral, CRISPR
  Selectable markers: Puromycin
Growth in bacteria
  Bacterial resistance: Ampicillin, 100 μg/mL
  Growth temperature: 37°C
  Growth strain: DH5alpha
  Copy number: High Copy
Gene/Insert
  Gene/Insert name: PSKH2 (alt names: PSKH2; NM_033126.1)
  gRNA/shRNA sequence: TGGACAATGAAGACACTCTG
  Species: H. sapiens (human)
  Entrez Gene: PSKH2
  Promoter: hU6
  Cloning method: Unknown
  Sequencing primers: 5′ U6-F; 3′ pS2-R
Terms and licenses: Academic/Nonprofit Terms; Industry Terms: Not Available to Industry
Depositor comments: The gRNA was designed to target the following Genbank reference sequence(s): NM_033126.1. Note that this plasmid does NOT contain Cas9. It should be used in conjunction with lentiCas9-Blast (Addgene #52962) or otherwise with cell lines already expressing Cas9. Browse the full kinome gRNA library at http://www.addgene.org/pooled-library/broadgpp-human-kinome/ or visit http://www.broadinstitute.org/rnai/public/ for detailed protocols and information.
How to cite: PSKH2 gRNA (BRDN0001146562) was a gift from John Doench & David Root (Addgene plasmid # 77267 ; http://n2t.net/addgene:77267 ; RRID:Addgene_77267)
