[The description below was written by a language model from this plasmid's Addgene catalogue record and pLannotate feature annotations shown in this document.]
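Description:
PSKH2 gRNA (BRDN0001146562) is a third-generation lentiviral CRISPR guide plasmid built on the lentiGuide-Puro backbone and designed to direct Cas9 to the human PSKH2 gene, using the NM_033126.1 reference transcript for guide design. It is propagated in E. coli as a high-copy plasmid through a ColE1/pUC-type origin with ampicillin selection from the bla gene. An f1 origin, an SV40 origin and remnants of a lac/T7/T3 cloning region are also annotated in the bacterial backbone.

The lentiviral portion begins with an RSV promoter fused to a truncated HIV-1 5' LTR, which makes genomic RNA production independent of Tat. This is followed by the Ψ packaging signal with a gag fragment, the Rev response element for Rev-dependent nuclear export, and a cPPT/CTS element that aids nuclear import of the provirus. A ΔU3 self-inactivating 3' LTR closes the transfer cassette.

Within this frame, a human U6 RNA polymerase III promoter drives the 20-nucleotide PSKH2 spacer joined to the Streptococcus pyogenes guide RNA scaffold. A separate EF-1α core promoter with its intron A expresses puromycin N-acetyltransferase, followed by a WPRE to enhance transcript expression, so transduced mammalian cells can be selected with puromycin.

The plasmid does not encode Cas9, so it must be used with a separate Cas9 vector or in cells that already express Cas9. It corresponds to a guide from a human kinome gRNA library associated with work on optimised sgRNA design, and is suited to targeted disruption of PSKH2 in human cells.
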