Features (pLannotate 1.2.2; 29 found; start..end, strand, type, name):
     14..80      +  CDS            small t antigen (fragment): SV40 (simian virus 40) small t antigen
    106..317     +  promoter       EF-1α core promoter: core promoter for human elongation factor EF-1α
    318..1256    +  intron         EF-1α intron A: intron upstream of the start codon of human EF-1α
   1278..1877    +  CDS            PuroR (fragment): puromycin N-acetyltransferase; pac from Streptomyces; confers resistance to puromycin
   1893..2481    +  misc_feature   WPRE: woodchuck hepatitis virus posttranscriptional regulatory element
   2532..2551    +  misc_feature   cPPT/CTS (fragment): central polypurine tract and central termination sequence of HIV-1
   2553..2786    +  LTR            3' LTR (ΔU3): self-inactivating 3' long terminal repeat (LTR) from HIV-1
   2864..2985    +  polyA_signal   SV40 poly(A) signal: SV40 polyadenylation signal
   3025..3160    +  rep_origin     SV40 ori: SV40 origin of replication
   3181..3199    -  promoter       T7 promoter: promoter for bacteriophage T7 RNA polymerase
   3207..3362    +  CDS            lacZα (fragment): LacZα fragment of β-galactosidase; lacZ fragment
   3367..3795    +  rep_origin     f1 ori (sequence partly withheld): f1 bacteriophage origin of replication; arrow indicates direction of (+) strand synthesis
   3848..3952    +  promoter       AmpR promoter: bla
   3953..4813    +  CDS            AmpR: β-lactamase; bla; confers resistance to ampicillin, carbenicillin, and related antibiotics
   4984..5572    +  rep_origin     ori: high-copy-number ColE1/pMB1/pBR322/pUC origin of replication
   5755..5847    +  CDS            lacI (fragment): lac repressor; lacI; The lac repressor binds to the lac operator to inhibit transcription in E. coli. This inhibition can be relieved by adding lactose or isopropyl-β-D-thiogalactopyranoside (IPTG).
   5860..5881    +  protein_bind   CAP binding site: CAP binding activates transcription in the presence of cAMP. E. coli catabolite activator protein
   5896..5926    +  promoter       lac promoter: promoter for the E. coli lac operon
   5934..5950    +  protein_bind   lac operator: The lac repressor binds to the lac operator to inhibit transcription in E. coli. This inhibition can be relieved by adding lactose or isopropyl-β-D-thiogalactopyranoside (IPTG). lac repressor encoded by lacI
   5995..6013    +  promoter       T3 promoter: promoter for bacteriophage T3 RNA polymerase
   6041..6267    +  promoter       RSV promoter: Rous sarcoma virus enhancer/promoter
   6268..6448    +  LTR            5' LTR (truncated): truncated 5' long terminal repeat (LTR) from HIV-1
   6495..6620    +  misc_feature   HIV-1 Ψ: packaging signal of human immunodeficiency virus type 1
   6604..6967    +  CDS            HIV-1 gag (fragment): gag protein from human immunodeficiency virus 1; gag
   7113..7346    +  misc_feature   RRE: The Rev response element (RRE) of HIV-1 allows for Rev-dependent mRNA export from the nucleus to the cytoplasm.
   7723..7749    +  CDS            Rev (fragment): human immunodeficiency virus 1 (HIV-1) Rev protein; rev; enhances nuclear export of unspliced and incompletely spliced viral mRNAs
   7753..7993    +  promoter       U6 promoter: RNA polymerase III promoter for human U6 snRNA
   8023..8098    +  misc_RNA       gRNA scaffold: guide RNA scaffold for the Streptococcus pyogenes CRISPR/Cas9 system
   8154..8271    +  misc_feature   cPPT/CTS: central polypurine tract and central termination sequence of HIV-1
>Addgene plasmid #77267 | PSKH2 gRNA (BRDN0001146562) | addgene full sequence | sequence record 187430 | Addgene Assembled Sequence
CCCGGGTGCAAAGATGGATAAAGTTTTAAACAGAGAGGAATCTTTGCAGCTAATGGACCTTCTAGGTCTT
GAAAGGAGTGGGAATTGGCTCCGGTGCCCGTCAGTGGGCAGAGCGCACATCGCCCACAGTCCCCGAGAAG
TTGGGGGGAGGGGTCGGCAATTGATCCGGTGCCTAGAGAAGGTGGCGCGGGGTAAACTGGGAAAGTGATG
TCGTGTACTGGCTCCGCCTTTTTCCCGAGGGTGGGGGAGAACCGTATATAAGTGCAGTAGTCGCCGTGAA
CGTTCTTTTTCGCAACGGGTTTGCCGCCAGAACACAGGTAAGTGCCGTGTGTGGTTCCCGCGGGCCTGGC
CTCTTTACGGGTTATGGCCCTTGCGTGCCTTGAATTACTTCCACCTGGCTGCAGTACGTGATTCTTGATC
CCGAGCTTCGGGTTGGAAGTGGGTGGGAGAGTTCGAGGCCTTGCGCTTAAGGAGCCCCTTCGCCTCGTGC
TTGAGTTGAGGCCTGGCCTGGGCGCTGGGGCCGCCGCGTGCGAATCTGGTGGCACCTTCGCGCCTGTCTC
GCTGCTTTCGATAAGTCTCTAGCCATTTAAAATTTTTGATGACCTGCTGCGACGCTTTTTTTCTGGCAAG
ATAGTCTTGTAAATGCGGGCCAAGATCTGCACACTGGTATTTCGGTTTTTGGGGCCGCGGGCGGCGACGG
GGCCCGTGCGTCCCAGCGCACATGTTCGGCGAGGCGGGGCCTGCGAGCGCGGCCACCGAGAATCGGACGG
GGGTAGTCTCAAGCTGGCCGGCCTGCTCTGGTGCCTGGCCTCGCGCCGCCGTGTATCGCCCCGCCCTGGG
CGGCAAGGCTGGCCCGGTCGGCACCAGTTGCGTGAGCGGAAAGATGGCCGCTTCCCGGCCCTGCTGCAGG
GAGCTCAAAATGGAGGACGCGGCGCTCGGGAGAGCGGGCGGGTGAGTCACCCACACAAAGGAAAAGGGCC
TTTCCGTCCTCAGCCGTCGCTTCATGTGACTCCACGGAGTACCGGGCGCCGTCCAGGCACCTCGATTAGT
TCTCGAGCTTTTGGAGTACGTCGTCTTTAGGTTGGGGGGAGGGGTTTTATGCGATGGAGTTTCCCCACAC
TGAGTGGGTGGAGACTGAAGTTAGGCCAGCTTGGCACTTGATGTAATTCTCCTTGGAATTTGCCCTTTTT
GAGTTTGGATCTTGGTTCATTCTCAAGCCTCAGACAGTGGTTCAAAGTTTTTTTCTTCCATTTCAGGTGT
CGTGACGTACGGCCACCATGACCGAGTACAAGCCCACGGTGCGCCTCGCCACCCGCGACGACGTCCCCAG
GGCCGTACGCACCCTCGCCGCCGCGTTCGCCGACTACCCCGCCACGCGCCACACCGTCGATCCGGACCGC
CACATCGAGCGGGTCACCGAGCTGCAAGAACTCTTCCTCACGCGCGTCGGGCTCGACATCGGCAAGGTGT
GGGTCGCGGACGACGGCGCCGCCGTGGCGGTCTGGACCACGCCGGAGAGCGTCGAAGCGGGGGCGGTGTT
CGCCGAGATCGGCCCGCGCATGGCCGAGTTGAGCGGTTCCCGGCTGGCCGCGCAGCAACAGATGGAAGGC
CTCCTGGCGCCGCACCGGCCCAAGGAGCCCGCGTGGTTCCTGGCCACCGTCGGAGTCTCGCCCGACCACC
AGGGCAAGGGTCTGGGCAGCGCCGTCGTGCTCCCCGGAGTGGAGGCGGCCGAGCGCGCCGGGGTGCCCGC
CTTCCTGGAGACCTCCGCGCCCCGCAACCTCCCCTTCTACGAGCGGCTCGGCTTCACCGTCACCGCCGAC
GTCGAGGTGCCCGAAGGACCGCGCACCTGGTGCATGACCCGCAAGCCCGGTGCCTGAACGCGTTAAGTCG
ACAATCAACCTCTGGATTACAAAATTTGTGAAAGATTGACTGGTATTCTTAACTATGTTGCTCCTTTTAC
GCTATGTGGATACGCTGCTTTAATGCCTTTGTATCATGCTATTGCTTCCCGTATGGCTTTCATTTTCTCC
TCCTTGTATAAATCCTGGTTGCTGTCTCTTTATGAGGAGTTGTGGCCCGTTGTCAGGCAACGTGGCGTGG
TGTGCACTGTGTTTGCTGACGCAACCCCCACTGGTTGGGGCATTGCCACCACCTGTCAGCTCCTTTCCGG
GACTTTCGCTTTCCCCCTCCCTATTGCCACGGCGGAACTCATCGCCGCCTGCCTTGCCCGCTGCTGGACA
GGGGCTCGGCTGTTGGGCACTGACAATTCCGTGGTGTTGTCGGGGAAATCATCGTCCTTTCCTTGGCTGC
TCGCCTGTGTTGCCACCTGGATTCTGCGCGGGACGTCCTTCTGCTACGTCCCTTCGGCCCTCAATCCAGC
GGACCTTCCTTCCCGCGGCCTGCTGCCGGCTCTGCGGCCTCTTCCGCGTCTTCGCCTTCGCCCTCAGACG
AGTCGGATCTCCCTTTGGGCCGCCTCCCCGCGTCGACTTTAAGACCAATGACTTACAAGGCAGCTGTAGA
TCTTAGCCACTTTTTAAAAGAAAAGGGGGGACTGGAAGGGCTAATTCACTCCCAACGAAGACAAGATCTG
CTTTTTGCTTGTACTGGGTCTCTCTGGTTAGACCAGATCTGAGCCTGGGAGCTCTCTGGCTAACTAGGGA
ACCCACTGCTTAAGCCTCAATAAAGCTTGCCTTGAGTGCTTCAAGTAGTGTGTGCCCGTCTGTTGTGTGA
CTCTGGTAACTAGAGATCCCTCAGACCCTTTTAGTCAGTGTGGAAAATCTCTAGCAGTACGTATAGTAGT
TCATGTCATCTTATTATTCAGTATTTATAACTTGCAAAGAAATGAATATCAGAGAGTGAGAGGAACTTGT
TTATTGCAGCTTATAATGGTTACAAATAAAGCAATAGCATCACAAATTTCACAAATAAAGCATTTTTTTC
ACTGCATTCTAGTTGTGGTTTGTCCAAACTCATCAATGTATCTTATCATGTCTGGCTCTAGCTATCCCGC
CCCTAACTCCGCCCATCCCGCCCCTAACTCCGCCCAGTTCCGCCCATTCTCCGCCCCATGGCTGACTAAT
TTTTTTTATTTATGCAGAGGCCGAGGCCGCCTCGGCCTCTGAGCTATTCCAGAAGTAGTGAGGAGGCTTT
TTTGGAGGCCTAGGGACGTACCCAATTCGCCCTATAGTGAGTCGTATTACGCGCGCTCACTGGCCGTCGT
TTTACAACGTCGTGACTGGGAAAACCCTGGCGTTACCCAACTTAATCGCCTTGCAGCACATCCCCCTTTC
GCCAGCTGGCGTAATAGCGAAGAGGCCCGCACCGATCGCCCTTCCCAACAGTTGCGCAGCCTGAATGGCG
AATGGG
[124 nt withheld, positions 3367-3490]
C
[91 nt withheld, positions 3492-3582]
A
[49 nt withheld, positions 3584-3632]
CCTTTGACGTTGGAGTCCACGTTCTTT
[37 nt withheld, positions 3660-3696]
ACCCTATCTCGGTCTATTCTTTTGATTTATAAGGGATTTTGCCGATTTCGGCCTATTGGTTAAAAAATGA
GCTGATTTAACAAAAATTTAACGCGAATTTTAACAAAATATTAACGCTTACAATTTAGGTGGCACTTTTC
GGGGAAATGTGCGCGGAACCCCTATTTGTTTATTTTTCTAAATACATTCAAATATGTATCCGCTCATGAG
ACAATAACCCTGATAAATGCTTCAATAATATTGAAAAAGGAAGAGTATGAGTATTCAACATTTCCGTGTC
GCCCTTATTCCCTTTTTTGCGGCATTTTGCCTTCCTGTTTTTGCTCACCCAGAAACGCTGGTGAAAGTAA
AAGATGCTGAAGATCAGTTGGGTGCACGAGTGGGTTACATCGAACTGGATCTCAACAGCGGTAAGATCCT
TGAGAGTTTTCGCCCCGAAGAACGTTTTCCAATGATGAGCACTTTTAAAGTTCTGCTATGTGGCGCGGTA
TTATCCCGTATTGACGCCGGGCAAGAGCAACTCGGTCGCCGCATACACTATTCTCAGAATGACTTGGTTG
AGTACTCACCAGTCACAGAAAAGCATCTTACGGATGGCATGACAGTAAGAGAATTATGCAGTGCTGCCAT
AACCATGAGTGATAACACTGCGGCCAACTTACTTCTGACAACGATCGGAGGACCGAAGGAGCTAACCGCT
TTTTTGCACAACATGGGGGATCATGTAACTCGCCTTGATCGTTGGGAACCGGAGCTGAATGAAGCCATAC
CAAACGACGAGCGTGACACCACGATGCCTGTAGCAATGGCAACAACGTTGCGCAAACTATTAACTGGCGA
ACTACTTACTCTAGCTTCCCGGCAACAATTAATAGACTGGATGGAGGCGGATAAAGTTGCAGGACCACTT
CTGCGCTCGGCCCTTCCGGCTGGCTGGTTTATTGCTGATAAATCTGGAGCCGGTGAGCGTGGGTCTCGCG
GTATCATTGCAGCACTGGGGCCAGATGGTAAGCCCTCCCGTATCGTAGTTATCTACACGACGGGGAGTCA
GGCAACTATGGATGAACGAAATAGACAGATCGCTGAGATAGGTGCCTCACTGATTAAGCATTGGTAACTG
TCAGACCAAGTTTACTCATATATACTTTAGATTGATTTAAAACTTCATTTTTAATTTAAAAGGATCTAGG
TGAAGATCCTTTTTGATAATCTCATGACCAAAATCCCTTAACGTGAGTTTTCGTTCCACTGAGCGTCAGA
CCCCGTAGAAAAGATCAAAGGATCTTCTTGAGATCCTTTTTTTCTGCGCGTAATCTGCTGCTTGCAAACA
AAAAAACCACCGCTACCAGCGGTGGTTTGTTTGCCGGATCAAGAGCTACCAACTCTTTTTCCGAAGGTAA
CTGGCTTCAGCAGAGCGCAGATACCAAATACTGTTCTTCTAGTGTAGCCGTAGTTAGGCCACCACTTCAA
GAACTCTGTAGCACCGCCTACATACCTCGCTCTGCTAATCCTGTTACCAGTGGCTGCTGCCAGTGGCGAT
AAGTCGTGTCTTACCGGGTTGGACTCAAGACGATAGTTACCGGATAAGGCGCAGCGGTCGGGCTGAACGG
GGGGTTCGTGCACACAGCCCAGCTTGGAGCGAACGACCTACACCGAACTGAGATACCTACAGCGTGAGCT
ATGAGAAAGCGCCACGCTTCCCGAAGGGAGAAAGGCGGACAGGTATCCGGTAAGCGGCAGGGTCGGAACA
GGAGAGCGCACGAGGGAGCTTCCAGGGGGAAACGCCTGGTATCTTTATAGTCCTGTCGGGTTTCGCCACC
TCTGACTTGAGCGTCGATTTTTGTGATGCTCGTCAGGGGGGCGGAGCCTATGGAAAAACGCCAGCAACGC
GGCCTTTTTACGGTTCCTGGCCTTTTGCTGGCCTTTTGCTCACATGTTCTTTCCTGCGTTATCCCCTGAT
TCTGTGGATAACCGTATTACCGCCTTTGAGTGAGCTGATACCGCTCGCCGCAGCCGAACGACCGAGCGCA
GCGAGTCAGTGAGCGAGGAAGCGGAAGAGCGCCCAATACGCAAACCGCCTCTCCCCGCGCGTTGGCCGAT
TCATTAATGCAGCTGGCACGACAGGTTTCCCGACTGGAAAGCGGGCAGTGAGCGCAACGCAATTAATGTG
AGTTAGCTCACTCATTAGGCACCCCAGGCTTTACACTTTATGCTTCCGGCTCGTATGTTGTGTGGAATTG
TGAGCGGATAACAATTTCACACAGGAAACAGCTATGACCATGATTACGCCAAGCGCGCAATTAACCCTCA
CTAAAGGGAACAAAAGCTGGAGCTGCAAGCTTAATGTAGTCTTATGCAATACTCTTGTAGTCTTGCAACA
TGGTAACGATGAGTTAGCAACATGCCTTACAAGGAGAGAAAAAGCACCGTGCATGCCGATTGGTGGAAGT
AAGGTGGTACGATCGTGCCTTATTAGGAAGGCAACAGACGGGTCTGACATGGATTGGACGAACCACTGAA
TTGCCGCATTGCAGAGATATTGTATTTAAGTGCCTAGCTCGATACATAAACGGGTCTCTCTGGTTAGACC
AGATCTGAGCCTGGGAGCTCTCTGGCTAACTAGGGAACCCACTGCTTAAGCCTCAATAAAGCTTGCCTTG
AGTGCTTCAAGTAGTGTGTGCCCGTCTGTTGTGTGACTCTGGTAACTAGAGATCCCTCAGACCCTTTTAG
TCAGTGTGGAAAATCTCTAGCAGTGGCGCCCGAACAGGGACTTGAAAGCGAAAGGGAAACCAGAGGAGCT
CTCTCGACGCAGGACTCGGCTTGCTGAAGCGCGCACGGCAAGAGGCGAGGGGCGGCGACTGGTGAGTACG
CCAAAAATTTTGACTAGCGGAGGCTAGAAGGAGAGAGATGGGTGCGAGAGCGTCAGTATTAAGCGGGGGA
GAATTAGATCGCGATGGGAAAAAATTCGGTTAAGGCCAGGGGGAAAGAAAAAATATAAATTAAAACATAT
AGTATGGGCAAGCAGGGAGCTAGAACGATTCGCAGTTAATCCTGGCCTGTTAGAAACATCAGAAGGCTGT
AGACAAATACTGGGACAGCTACAACCATCCCTTCAGACAGGATCAGAAGAACTTAGATCATTATATAATA
CAGTAGCAACCCTCTATTGTGTGCATCAAAGGATAGAGATAAAAGACACCAAGGAAGCTTTAGACAAGAT
AGAGGAAGAGCAAAACAAAAGTAAGACCACCGCACAGCAAGCGGCCGCTGATCTTCAGACCTGGAGGAGG
AGATATGAGGGACAATTGGAGAAGTGAATTATATAAATATAAAGTAGTAAAAATTGAACCATTAGGAGTA
GCACCCACCAAGGCAAAGAGAAGAGTGGTGCAGAGAGAAAAAAGAGCAGTGGGAATAGGAGCTTTGTTCC
TTGGGTTCTTGGGAGCAGCAGGAAGCACTATGGGCGCAGCGTCAATGACGCTGACGGTACAGGCCAGACA
ATTATTGTCTGGTATAGTGCAGCAGCAGAACAATTTGCTGAGGGCTATTGAGGCGCAACAGCATCTGTTG
CAACTCACAGTCTGGGGCATCAAGCAGCTCCAGGCAAGAATCCTGGCTGTGGAAAGATACCTAAAGGATC
AACAGCTCCTGGGGATTTGGGGTTGCTCTGGAAAACTCATTTGCACCACTGCTGTGCCTTGGAATGCTAG
TTGGAGTAATAAATCTCTGGAACAGATTTGGAATCACACGACCTGGATGGAGTGGGACAGAGAAATTAAC
AATTACACAAGCTTAATACACTCCTTAATTGAAGAATCGCAAAACCAGCAAGAAAAGAATGAACAAGAAT
TATTGGAATTAGATAAATGGGCAAGTTTGTGGAATTGGTTTAACATAACAAATTGGCTGTGGTATATAAA
ATTATTCATAATGATAGTAGGAGGCTTGGTAGGTTTAAGAATAGTTTTTGCTGTACTTTCTATAGTGAAT
AGAGTTAGGCAGGGATATTCACCATTATCGTTTCAGACCCACCTCCCAACCCCGAGGGGACCCAGAGAGG
GCCTATTTCCCATGATTCCTTCATATTTGCATATACGATACAAGGCTGTTAGAGAGATAATTAGAATTAA
TTTGACTGTAAACACAAAGATATTAGTACAAAATACGTGACGTAGAAAGTAATAATTTCTTGGGTAGTTT
GCAGTTTTAAAATTATGTTTTAAAATGGACTATCATATGCTTACCGTAACTTGAAAGTATTTCGATTTCT
TGGCTTTATATATCTTGTGGAAAGGACGAAACACCGTGGACAATGAAGACACTCTGGTTTTAGAGCTAGA
AATAGCAAGTTAAAATAAGGCTAGTCCGTTATCAACTTGAAAAAGTGGCACCGAGTCGGTGCTTTTTTAA
GCTTGGCGTAACTAGATCTTGAGACAAATGGCAGTATTCATCCACAATTTTAAAAGAAAAGGGGGGATTG
GGGGGTACAGTGCAGGGGAAAGAATAGTAGACATAATAGCAACAGACATACAAACTAAAGAATTACAAAA
ACAAATTACAAAAATTCAAAATTTTCGGGTTTATTACAGGGACAGCAGAGATCCACTTTGGCGCCGGCTC
GAGGGGG
