>Addgene plasmid #77267 | PSKH2 gRNA (BRDN0001146562) | depositor partial sequence | sequence record 144727 | Target Sequence
TGGACAATGAAGACACTCTG
