>Addgene plasmid #77267 | PSKH2 gRNA (BRDN0001146562) | addgene partial sequence | sequence record 187429 | hU6-F
GTAGAAAGTAATAATTTCTTGGGTAGTTTGCAGTTTTAAAATTATGTTTTAAAATGGACTATCATATGCT
TACCGTAACTTGAAAGTATTTCGATTTCTTGGCTTTATATATCTTGTGGAAAGGACGAAACACCGTGGAC
AATGAAGACACTCTGGTTTTAGAGCTAGAAATAGCAAGTTAAAATAAGGCTAGTCCGTTATCAACTTGAA
AAAGTGGCACCGAGTCGGTGCTTTTTTAAGCTTGGCGTAACTAGATCTTGAGACAAATGGCAGTATTCAT
CCACAATTTTAAAAGAAAAGGGGGGATTGGGGGGTACAGTGCAGGGGAAAGAATAGTAGACATAATAGCA
ACAGACATACAAACTAAAGAATTACAAAAACAAATTACAAAAATTCAAAATTTTCGGGTTTATTACAGGG
ACAGCAGAGATCCACTTTGGCGCCGGCTCGAGGGGGCCCGGGTGCAAAGATGGATAAAGTTTTAAACAGA
GAGGAATCTTTGCAGCTAATGGACCTTCTAGGTCTTGAAAGGAGTGGGAATTGGCTCCGGTGCCCGTCAG
TGGGCAGAGC
